Addgene plasmid #13308: pGEX4T2 gp78 G2BR mt / JM26
Depositing lab: Allan Weissman. Depositing organization: National Cancer Institute (NCI). Publication: The activity of a human endoplasmic reticulum-associated degradation E3, gp78, requires its Cue domain, RING finger, and an E2-binding site. Chen B, Mariano J, Tsai YC, Chan AH, Cohen M, Weissman AM. Proc Natl Acad Sci U S A. 2006 Jan 10. 103(2):341-6. 10.1073/pnas.0506618103 PubMed 16407162.
Backbone
  Vector backbone: pGEX4T2
  Backbone manufacturer: Amersham Biosciences
  Backbone size w/o insert (bp): 4900
  Vector type: Bacterial Expression
Growth in bacteria
  Bacterial resistance: Ampicillin, 100 μg/mL
  Growth temperature: 37°C
  Growth strain: DH5alpha
  Copy number: Unknown
Gene/Insert
  Gene/Insert name: gp78 (alt name: AMFR)
  Species: H. sapiens (human)
  Insert size (bp): 1000
  Mutation: cDNA corresponds to aa309-643 derived from human peripheral blood leukocytes. Q579A ; R580A ; M581A ; L582G ; V583G ; Q584G
  GenBank ID: NM_001144
  Entrez Gene: AMFR (a.k.a. GP78, RNF45, SPG89)
  Tag / fusion protein: GST (N terminal on backbone)
  Cloning method: Restriction Enzyme; 5′ cloning site EcoRI (not destroyed); 3′ cloning site SalI (not destroyed)
  Sequencing primers: 5′ pGEX 5'; 3′ pGEX 3'
Terms and licenses: Academic/Nonprofit Terms; Industry Terms: Not Available to Industry
How to cite: pGEX4T2 gp78 G2BR mt / JM26 was a gift from Allan Weissman (Addgene plasmid # 13308 ; http://n2t.net/addgene:13308 ; RRID:Addgene_13308)
