[The description below was written by a language model from this plasmid's Addgene catalogue record.]
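Description:
pGEX4T2 gp78 G2BR mt / JM26 is a bacterial expression plasmid built on the pGEX4T2 backbone (about 4.9 kb without insert), designed to produce a glutathione S-transferase fusion protein in E. coli. It is selected with ampicillin; the record lists the copy number as unknown and provides no feature table, so the promoter, origin of replication and other backbone elements are not explicitly documented here. pGEX-series vectors generally drive the GST fusion from an IPTG-inducible tac promoter, and the 4T versions place a thrombin cleavage site between GST and the cloned protein.

The insert, roughly 1 kb and cloned between EcoRI and SalI sites that both remain intact, is a fragment of human gp78 (AMFR, also called RNF45), an E3 ubiquitin ligase of the endoplasmic reticulum that functions in ER-associated degradation. The cDNA was derived from human peripheral blood leukocytes and encodes residues 309–643, fused in frame to the backbone's N-terminal GST tag. It carries a cluster of six consecutive substitutions: Q579A, R580A, M581A, L582G, V583G and Q584G. The "G2BR mt" designation, together with the associated study's finding that gp78 activity requires its Cue domain, RING finger and an E2-binding site, suggests that these changes are meant to disrupt the E2-binding region.

The construct is suited to producing GST-tagged mutant gp78 fragment that can be purified on glutathione resin. Likely uses include in vitro pull-down or ubiquitylation assays, where it would be compared with the wild-type fragment to test how E2 binding contributes to ligase function.
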