>Addgene plasmid #13308 | pGEX4T2 gp78 G2BR mt / JM26 | addgene partial sequence | sequence record 41141 | pGEX-5 5'-GGGCTGGCAAGCCACGTTTGGTG-3'
CGGACTGGTTCCGCGTGGATCCCCAGGAATTCGTCGGCACAAGAACTATCTACGTGTGGTTGGAAACATG
GAGGCCAGGTTTGCAGTTGCAACTCCAGAGGAGCTGGCTGTCAACAATGACGACTGTGCCATCTGTTGGG
ACTCCATGCAGGCTGCGCGGAAACTGCCCTGTGGACATCTTTTCCACAACTCCTGTCTTCGTTCCTGGCT
AGAACAAGACACCTCCTGTCCAACATGCAGAATGTCTCTTAATATTGCCGACAATAATCGTGTCAGGGAA
GAACATCAAGGAGAGAACTTGGATGAGAATTTGGTTCCTGTAGCAGCAGCCGAAGGGAGACCTCGCTTAA
ACCAACACAATCACTTCTTCCATTTCGATGGGTCTCGGATTGCGAGCTGGCTGCCGAGTTTTTCGGTTGA
AGTGATGCACACCACCAACATTCTTGGCATTACGCAGGCCAGCAACTCC
[129 nt withheld, positions 470-598]
CAAGTACCTTTTCCTACACAGCG
