>Addgene plasmid #13308 | pGEX4T2 gp78 G2BR mt / JM26 | addgene partial sequence | sequence record 45103 | pGEX-3 5'-CCGGGAGCTGCATGTGTCAGAGG-3'
TACGAAACGCGCGAAGGCAGAATCGTCAGTCAGTCACGATGCGGCCGCTTCGAGTCGACCAGCTGAGGAA
GGCAAGGGAGCGCTAGGAGGTCTGCTGCTTCTGAAGCCTCCGTTCCGCGGCGGCAGCCAGCATCCTTCGA
CGCAGGGTCACGGGGTCAGAGGACGCACCTTCCGAGGGGAGGAAGCTCTCTGAGGCCGCATCATCTTCAG
AACTTTTGTTCAAGAAACGTTTGCGAGCTTGCTGGAGGAGTTCGTCCTTACGCCCCCCCCCCGCGGCCGC
TCTCTCATCAGCAGACTTGGAGAAGCGGCTCCCACGAGCCTCGAAGTCTTCCACCTCACTGGGCTCCACT
TCCACCTCGCCGAAGTCCAGCGTCTCCTCCAGGCGAGGACTGAGGTCCAGTGGCACACGCTCGGTCTGAG
CAGAAGTTTCTCCCTCTTCCTGGTCACTGCTTGGCCTTTCCACAGGACTGTTCAATGCAGGTCTGATGCT
ATCTGACCGCTGTGTAGGAAAAGGTACTTG
[129 nt withheld, positions 521-649]
GGAGTTGCTGGCCTGCGTAATGCCAAGAATGTTGGTGGTGTGCATCACTTCAACCGAAAAACTCGGCAGC
CAGCTCGCAATCCGAGACCCATCGAAATGGAAGAAGTGATTGTGTTGGTTTAAGCGAGGTCTCCCTTCGG
CTGCTGCTACAGGAACCAAATTCTCATCCAAGTTCTCTCCTTGATGTTCTTCCCTGACACGATTATTGTC
GG
